Addgene plasmid #152255: pGBW-m4134103
Purpose: Mammalian expression plasmid for SARS-CoV-2 3'-to-5' exonuclease
Depositing lab: Ginkgo Bioworks & Benjie Chen. Depositing organization: Ginkgo Bioworks.
Backbone
  Vector backbone: pTwist_CMV_Hygro_6
  Backbone size w/o insert (bp): 6525
  Vector type: Mammalian Expression
  Selectable markers: Hygromycin
Growth in bacteria
  Bacterial resistance: Ampicillin, 100 μg/mL
  Growth temperature: 37°C
  Growth strain: DH5alpha
  Copy number: High Copy
Gene/Insert
  Gene/Insert name: SARS-CoV-2 3'-to-5' exonuclease
  Species: Severe acute respiratory syndrome coronavirus 2
  Insert size (bp): 1580
  Mutation: wt
  Entrez Gene: ORF1ab (a.k.a. GU280_gp01)
  Promoter: CMV
  Tag / fusion protein: Cleavable TEV;S-tag (C terminal on backbone)
  Cloning method: Unknown
Resource information
  A portion of this plasmid was derived from a plasmid made by: GinkgoBioworks
Depositor comments: NCBI reference sequence: YP_009725309.1
How to cite: pGBW-m4134103 was a gift from Ginkgo Bioworks & Benjie Chen (Addgene plasmid # 152255 ; http://n2t.net/addgene:152255 ; RRID:Addgene_152255)
