[The description below was written by a language model from this plasmid's Addgene catalogue record and pLannotate feature annotations shown in this document.]
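Description:
pGBW-m4134103 is a mammalian expression plasmid built on the pTwist_CMV_Hygro_6 backbone that carries the wild-type coding sequence for the SARS-CoV-2 3'-to-5' exonuclease, a mature product of the ORF1ab replicase polyprotein. The full sequence record is about 8.2 kb, with an insert of roughly 1.6 kb. In bacteria the plasmid is maintained at high copy from a ColE1/pUC-type origin and selected with ampicillin through an intact β-lactamase gene. A separate cassette, in which the human ubiquitin C promoter drives hygromycin B phosphotransferase followed by a synthetic poly(A) signal, allows hygromycin selection of transfected mammalian cells.

The exonuclease open reading frame spans the numbering origin of the circular sequence and sits directly downstream of the CMV immediate-early enhancer and promoter elements, with an SV40 polyadenylation signal terminating the transcript. The automated annotation matches this region to the SARS-CoV-2 replicase polyprotein as a whole. Its accompanying text describes the 2'-O-methyltransferase, which is generic polyprotein boilerplate rather than a description of this insert. According to the catalogue entry, the backbone supplies a C-terminal S-tag preceded by a TEV protease cleavage site, allowing detection or affinity capture and subsequent tag removal, although these elements are not individually called in the feature table. The backbone also contains human β-globin insulator fragments plus T7 and rrnG transcription terminators and additional synthetic poly(A) signals, which help isolate the transcription units from one another. The plasmid is intended for transient or hygromycin-selected expression of the viral exonuclease in mammalian cells.
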