Features (pLannotate 1.2.2; 19 found; start..end, strand, type, name):
   1723..1844    -  polyA_signal   SV40 poly(A) signal: SV40 polyadenylation signal
   1867..1936    -  CDS            large T antigen (fragment): large T antigen from SV40 (simian virus 40)
   1959..2005    +  terminator     T7 terminator: transcription terminator for bacteriophage T7 RNA polymerase
   2035..2171    +  terminator     rrnG terminator: transcription terminator from the E. coli ribosomal RNA rrnG operon (Albrechtsen et al., 1991)
   2216..2287    +  misc_feature   3' β-globin insulator: insulator downstream of the human β-globin locus (Farrell et al., 2002)
   2513..3101    -  rep_origin     ori: high-copy-number ColE1/pMB1/pBR322/pUC origin of replication
   3273..3337    -  CDS            bla(M) (fragment): β-lactamase lacking the signal sequence; bla(M); allows cytosolic expression of β-lactamase
   3601..4810    +  promoter       UbC promoter: human ubiquitin C promoter
   4820..5841    +  CDS            HygR (fragment): hygromycin B phosphotransferase confers resistance to hygromycin
   5869..5917    +  polyA_signal   poly(A) signal: synthetic polyadenylation signal
   6183..7043    +  CDS            AmpR: β-lactamase; bla; confers resistance to ampicillin, carbenicillin, and related antibiotics
   7056..7192    +  terminator     rrnG terminator: transcription terminator from the E. coli ribosomal RNA rrnG operon (Albrechtsen et al., 1991)
   7337..7408    +  misc_feature   5' β-globin insulator: insulator upstream of the human β-globin locus (Farrell et al., 2002)
   7413..7459    -  terminator     T7 terminator: transcription terminator for bacteriophage T7 RNA polymerase
   7477..7525    -  polyA_signal   poly(A) signal: synthetic polyadenylation signal
   7606..7909    +  enhancer       CMV enhancer: human cytomegalovirus immediate early enhancer
   7982..7999    -  promoter       CMV promoter (fragment): human cytomegalovirus (CMV) immediate early promoter
   8062..8113    +  promoter       CMVd2 promoter: truncated human cytomegalovirus (CMV) immediate early promoter that yields moderately reduced expression relative to the full-length promoter
   8179..1603    +  CDS            rep (fragment) (across the origin): R1AB_SARS2 - Experimental evidence at protein level: Swiss-Prot protein existence level 1. [2'-O-methyltransferase]: Methyltransferase that mediates mRNA cap 2'-O-ribose methylation to the 5'-cap structure of viral mRNAs. N7-methyl guanosine cap is a prerequisite for binding of nsp16. Therefore plays an essential role in viral mRNAs cap methylation which is essential to evade immune system. From Severe acute respiratory syndrome coronavirus 2 (2019-nCoV) (SARS-CoV-2).
>Addgene plasmid #152255 | pGBW-m4134103 | depositor full sequence | sequence record 295267 | Full Sequence
CACCATGGCCGAAAATGTCACTGGCTTATTTAAGGATTGCAGTAAAGTGATCACAGGGTTGCACCCGACC
CAAGCGCCTACGCATCTTTCAGTAGACACCAAGTTCAAAACTGAGGGACTCTGTGTGGACATACCAGGTA
TTCCCAAGGATATGACATACAGACGCCTGATCTCGATGATGGGCTTCAAGATGAACTATCAGGTTAACGG
TTACCCCAATATGTTTATTACCCGAGAGGAAGCTATCCGGCACGTGCGTGCCTGGATAGGGTTTGACGTC
GAGGGCTGTCATGCAACTAGGGAAGCTGTAGGAACAAATCTGCCACTGCAACTCGGCTTCTCTACCGGAG
TCAACCTAGTTGCCGTGCCTACCGGGTATGTGGATACACCAAACAATACTGATTTTAGCAGAGTCTCCGC
AAAACCCCCTCCCGGGGACCAGTTCAAACACTTGATCCCCCTGATGTACAAGGGTTTACCATGGAACGTG
GTGCGGATTAAAATAGTTCAGATGCTCAGCGACACACTGAAGAATTTAAGTGATAGAGTTGTGTTTGTAC
TTTGGGCCCATGGCTTCGAGCTGACCTCTATGAAGTATTTCGTTAAAATTGGACCCGAACGAACGTGCTG
CCTGTGTGACCGGAGGGCGACGTGTTTCTCAACTGCTTCCGATACCTATGCCTGCTGGCACCATAGCATC
GGCTTTGATTACGTGTACAACCCTTTTATGATTGACGTGCAGCAGTGGGGATTCACTGGGAACCTACAGT
CGAATCACGATCTTTACTGTCAGGTCCATGGGAACGCACACGTTGCTAGCTGCGACGCAATCATGACACG
TTGCCTTGCTGTCCACGAGTGTTTTGTGAAACGAGTGGACTGGACTATTGAGTATCCTATCATTGGCGAC
GAACTGAAGATAAATGCGGCTTGTAGGAAGGTGCAGCATATGGTCGTCAAAGCCGCCCTCTTAGCTGATA
AGTTCCCGGTCCTGCACGATATTGGCAATCCAAAGGCCATCAAATGCGTACCCCAGGCAGATGTTGAGTG
GAAGTTTTACGACGCGCAACCATGCTCCGATAAGGCCTATAAAATCGAAGAGCTCTTCTACAGTTATGCC
ACCCATTCTGACAAGTTTACCGACGGTGTGTGTTTGTTTTGGAATTGCAACGTGGATCGCTACCCTGCAA
ACTCTATCGTTTGTCGCTTCGACACACGCGTATTGTCCAATCTGAATCTACCCGGATGCGACGGAGGTTC
ACTGTATGTGAACAAGCACGCCTTCCACACCCCCGCATTCGATAAATCCGCCTTTGTCAACCTTAAACAA
TTACCTTTCTTTTACTACAGCGACTCTCCTTGCGAATCCCATGGAAAGCAAGTAGTGAGTGATATCGATT
ACGTCCCACTCAAAAGTGCAACATGTATTACGAGATGCAATCTCGGTGGTGCAGTCTGTAGACACCATGC
CAATGAATATCGGCTGTATTTGGACGCCTATAACATGATGATTTCAGCTGGCTTCTCTCTTTGGGTTTAC
AAGCAGTTTGACACGTATAATCTGTGGAACACCTTTACAAGGCTGCAAGAAAACCTTTACTTTCAGTCGA
AAGAAACCGCGGCAGCTAAGTTCGAGAGGCAGCACATGGACAGTTAAGGATCCGCAGGCCTCTGCTAGCT
TGACTGACTGAGATACAGCGTACCTTCAGCTCACAGACATGATAAGATACATTGATGAGTTTGGACAAAC
CACAACTAGAATGCAGTGAAAAAAATGCTTTATTTGTGAAATTTGTGATGCTATTGCTTTATTTGTAACC
ATTATAAGCTGCAATAAACAAGTTAACAACAACAATTGCATTCATTTTATGTTTCAGGTTCAGGGGGAGG
TGTGGGAGGTTTTTTAAAGCAAGTAAAACCTCTACAAATGTGGTATTGGCCCATCTCTATCGGTATCGTA
GCATAACCCCTTGGGGCCTCTAAACGGGTCTTGAGGGGTTTTTTGTGCCCCTCGGGCCGGATTGCTATCT
ACCGGCATTGGCGCAGAAAAAAATGCCTGATGCGACGCTGCGCGTCTTATACTCCCACATATGCCAGATT
CAGCAACGGATACGGCTTCCCCAACTTGCCCACTTCCATACGTGTCCTCCTTACCAGAAATTTATCCTTA
AGGTCGTCAGCTATCCTGCAGGCGATCTCTCGATTTCGATCAAGACATTCCTTTAATGGTCTTTTCTGGA
CACCACTAGGGGTCAGAAGTAGTTCATCAAACTTTCTTCCCTCCCTAATCTCATTGGTTACCTTGGGCTA
TCGAAACTTAATTAACCAGTCAAGTCAGCTACTTGGCGAGATCGACTTGTCTGGGTTTCGACTACGCTCA
GAATTGCGTCAGTCAAGTTCGATCTGGTCCTTGCTATTGCACCCGTTCTCCGATTACGAGTTTCATTTAA
ATCATGTGAGCAAAAGGCCAGCAAAAGGCCAGGAACCGTAAAAAGGCCGCGTTGCTGGCGTTTTTCCATA
GGCTCCGCCCCCCTGACGAGCATCACAAAAATCGACGCTCAAGTCAGAGGTGGCGAAACCCGACAGGACT
ATAAAGATACCAGGCGTTTCCCCCTGGAAGCTCCCTCGTGCGCTCTCCTGTTCCGACCCTGCCGCTTACC
GGATACCTGTCCGCCTTTCTCCCTTCGGGAAGCGTGGCGCTTTCTCATAGCTCACGCTGTAGGTATCTCA
GTTCGGTGTAGGTCGTTCGCTCCAAGCTGGGCTGTGTGCACGAACCCCCCGTTCAGCCCGACCGCTGCGC
CTTATCCGGTAACTATCGTCTTGAGTCCAACCCGGTAAGACACGACTTATCGCCACTGGCAGCAGCCACT
GGTAACAGGATTAGCAGAGCGAGGTATGTAGGCGGTGCTACAGAGTTCTTGAAGTGGTGGCCTAACTACG
GCTACACTAGAAGAACAGTATTTGGTATCTGCGCTCTGCTGAAGCCAGTTACCTTCGGAAAAAGAGTTGG
TAGCTCTTGATCCGGCAAACAAACCACCGCTGGTAGCGGTGGTTTTTTTGTTTGCAAGCAGCAGATTACG
CGCAGAAAAAAAGGATCTCAAGAAGATCCTTTGATCTTTTCTACGGGGTCTGACGCTCAGTGGAACGAAA
ACTCACGTTAAGGGATTTTGGTCATGAGATTATCAAAAAGGATCTTCACCTAGATCCTTTTAAATTAAAA
ATGAAGTTTTAAATCAATCTAAAGTATATATGAGTAAACTTGGTCTGACAGTTACCAATGCTTAATCAGT
GAGGCACCTATCTCAGCGATCTGTCTATTTCGTTCATCCATAGTTGCATTTAAATTTCCGAACTCTCCAA
GGCCCTCGTCGGAAAATCTTCAAACCTTTCGTCCGATCCATCTTGCAGGCTACCTCTCGAACGAACTATC
GCAAGTCTCTTGGCCGGCCTTGCGCCTTGGCTATTGCTTGGCAGCGCCTATCGCCAGGTATTACTCCAAT
CCCGAATATCCGAGATCGGGATCACCCGAGAGAAGTTCAACCTACATCCTCAATCCCGATCTATCCGAGA
TCCGAGGAATATCGAAATCGGGGCGCGCCTGGCCTCCGCGCCGGGTTTTGGCGCCTCCCGCGGGCGCCCC
CCTCGTCACGGCGAGCGCTGCCACGTCAGACGAAGGGCGCAGGAGCGTCCTGATCCTTCCGCCCGGACGC
TCAGGACAGCGGCCCGCTGCTCATAAGACTCGGCCTTAGAACCCCAGTATCAGCAGAAGGACATTTTAGG
ACGGGACTTGGGTGACTCTAGGGCACTGGTTTTCTTTCCAGAGAGCGGAACAGGCGAGGAAAAGTAGTCC
CTTCTCGGCGATTCTGCGGAGGGATCTCCGTGGGGCGGTGAACGCCGATGATTATATAAGGACGCGCCGG
GTGTGGCACAGCTAGTTCCGTCGCAGCCGGGATTTGGGTCGCGGTTCTTGTTTGTGGATCGCTGTGATCG
TCACTTGGTGAGTAGCGGGCTGCTGGGCTGGCCGGGGCTTTCGTGGCCGCCGGGCCGCTCGGTGGGACGG
AAGCGTGTGGAGAGACCGCCAAGGGCTGTAGTCTGGGTCCGCGAGCAAGGTTGCCCTGAACTGGGGGTTG
GGGGGAGCGCAGCAAAATGGCGGCTGTTCCCGAGTCTTGAATGGAAGACGCTTGTGAGGCGGGCTGTGAG
GTCGTTGAAACAAGGTGGGGGGCATGGTGGGCGGCAAGAACCCAAGGTCTTGAGCCCTTCGCTAATGCGG
GAAAGCTCTTATTCGGGTGAGATGGGCTGGGCACCATCTGGGGACCCTGACGTGAAGTTTGTCACTGACT
GGAGAACTCGGTTTGTCGTCTGTTGCGGGGGCGGCAGTTATGGCGGTGCCGTTGGGCAGTGCACCCGTAC
CTTTGGGAGCGCGCGCCCTCGTCGTGTCGTGACGTCACCCGTTCTGTTGGCTTATAATGCAGGGTGGGGC
CACCTGCCGGTAGGTGTGCGGTAGGCTTTTCTCCGTCGCAGGACGCAGGGTTCGGGCCTAGGGTAGGCTC
TCCTGAATCGACAGGCGCCGGACCTCTGGTGAGGGGAGGGATAAGTGAGGCGTCAGTTTCTTTGGTCGGT
TTTATGTACCTATCTTCTTAAGTAGCTGAAGCTCCGGTTTTGAACTATGCGCTCGGGGTTGGCGAGTGTG
TTTTGTGAAGTTTTTTAGGCACCTTTTGAAATGTAATCATTTGGGTCAATATGTAATTTTCAGTGTTAGA
CTTGTAAATTGTCCGCTAAATTCTGGCCGTTTTTGGCTTTTTTGTTAGACAACATGGGTAAAAAGCCTGA
ACTCACCGCGACGTCTGTCGAGAAGTTTCTGATCGAAAAGTTCGACAGCGTCTCCGACCTGATGCAGCTC
TCGGAGGGCGAAGAATCTCGTGCTTTCAGCTTCGATGTAGGAGGGCGTGGATATGTCCTGCGGGTAAATA
GCTGCGCCGATGGTTTCTACAAAGATCGTTATGTTTATCGGCACTTTGCATCCGCCGCGCTCCCGATTCC
GGAAGTGCTTGACATTGGGGAGTTCAGCGAGAGCCTGACCTATTGCATCTCCCGCCGTGCACAGGGTGTC
ACGTTGCAAGACCTGCCTGAAACCGAACTGCCCGCTGTTCTGCAGCCGGTCGCGGAGGCAATGGATGCCA
TCGCTGCCGCCGATCTTAGCCAGACGAGCGGGTTCGGCCCATTCGGACCGCAAGGAATCGGTCAATACAC
TACATGGCGTGATTTCATATGCGCGATTGCTGATCCCCATGTGTATCACTGGCAAACTGTGATGGACGAC
ACCGTCAGTGCGTCCGTCGCGCAGGCTCTCGATGAGCTGATGCTTTGGGCCGAGGACTGCCCCGAAGTCC
GGCACCTCGTGCACGCGGATTTCGGCTCCAACAATGTCCTGACGGACAATGGCCGCATAACAGCGGTCAT
TGACTGGAGCGAGGCGATGTTCGGGGATTCCCAATACGAGGTCGCCAACATCTTCTTCTGGAGGCCGTGG
TTGGCTTGTATGGAGCAGCAGACGCGCTACTTCGAGCGGAGGCATCCGGAGCTTGCAGGATCGCCCCGGC
TCCGGGCGTATATGCTCCGCATTGGTCTTGACCAACTCTATCAGAGCTTGGTTGACGGCAATTTCGATGA
TGCAGCTTGGGCGCAGGGTCGATGCGACGCAATCGTCCGATCCGGAGCCGGGACTGTCGGGCGTACACAA
ATCGCCCGCAGAAGCGCCGCCGTCTGGACCGATGGCTGTGTAGAAGTACTCGCCGATAGTGGAAACCGAC
GCCCCAGCACTCGTCCGAGGGCAAAGGAATAAGCTAGTATGTAAGCCTAGTCTTAGATAATAAAATCGCT
ATCCATCGAAGATGGATGTGTGTTGGTTTTTTGTGTGTGTAACGCTAGGCGCGCCTGGTGTACCGAGAAC
GATCCTCTCAGTGCGAGTCTCGACGATCCATATCGTTGCTTGGCAGTCAGCCAGTCGGAATCCAGCTTGG
GACCCAGGAAGTCCAATCGTCAGATATTGTACTCAAGCCTGGTCACGGCAGCGTACCGATCTGTTTAAAC
CTAGATATTGATAGTCTGATCGGTCAACGTATAATCGAGTCCTAGCTTTTGCAAACATCTATCAAGAGAC
AGGATCAGCAGGAGGCTTTCGCATGAGTATTCAACATTTCCGTGTCGCCCTTATTCCCTTTTTTGCGGCA
TTTTGCCTTCCTGTTTTTGCTCACCCAGAAACGCTGGTGAAAGTAAAAGATGCTGAAGATCAGTTGGGTG
CGCGAGTGGGTTACATCGAACTGGATCTCAACAGCGGTAAGATCCTTGAGAGTTTTCGCCCCGAAGAACG
CTTTCCAATGATGAGCACTTTTAAAGTTCTGCTATGTGGCGCGGTATTATCCCGTATTGACGCCGGGCAA
GAGCAACTCGGTCGCCGCATACACTATTCTCAGAATGACTTGGTTGAGTATTCACCAGTCACAGAAAAGC
ATCTTACGGATGGCATGACAGTAAGAGAATTATGCAGTGCTGCCATAACCATGAGTGATAACACTGCGGC
CAACTTACTTCTGACAACGATTGGAGGACCGAAGGAGCTAACCGCTTTTTTGCACAACATGGGGGATCAT
GTAACTCGCCTTGATCGTTGGGAACCGGAGCTGAATGAAGCCATACCAAACGACGAGCGTGACACCACGA
TGCCTGTAGCAATGGCAACAACCTTGCGTAAACTATTAACTGGCGAACTACTTACTCTAGCTTCCCGGCA
ACAGTTGATAGACTGGATGGAGGCGGATAAAGTTGCAGGACCACTTCTGCGCTCGGCCCTTCCGGCTGGC
TGGTTTATTGCTGATAAATCTGGAGCCGGTGAGCGTGGGTCTCGCGGTATCATTGCAGCACTGGGGCCAG
ATGGTAAGCCCTCCCGTATCGTAGTTATCTACACGACGGGGAGTCAGGCAACTATGGATGAACGAAATAG
ACAGATCGCTGAGATAGGTGCCTCACTGATTAAGCATTGGTAACCGATTCTAGGTGCATTGGCGCAGAAA
AAAATGCCTGATGCGACGCTGCGCGTCTTATACTCCCACATATGCCAGATTCAGCAACGGATACGGCTTC
CCCAACTTGCCCACTTCCATACGTGTCCTCCTTACCAGAAATTTATCCTTAAGATCGTTTAAACTCGACT
CTGGCTCTATCGAATCTCCGTCGTTTCGAGCTTACGCGAACAGCCGTGGCGCTCATTTGCTCGTCGGGCA
TCGAATCTCGTCAGCTATCGTCAGCTTACCTTTTTGGCAGCGATCGCGGCTCCCGACATCTTGGACCATT
AGCTCCACAGGTATCTTCTTCCCTCTAGTGGTCATAACAGCAGCTTCAGCTACCTCTCAATTCAAAAAAC
CCCTCAAGACCCGTTTAGAGGCCCCAAGGGGTTATGCTATCAATCGTTGCGTTACACACACAAAAAACCA
ACACACATCCATCTTCGATGGATAGCGATTTTATTATCTAACTGCTGATCGAGTGTAGCCAGATCTAGTA
ATCAATTACGGGGTCATTAGTTCATAGCCCATATATGGAGTTCCGCGTTACATAACTTACGGTAAATGGC
CCGCCTGGCTGACCGCCCAACGACCCCCGCCCATTGACGTCAATAATGACGTATGTTCCCATAGTAACGC
CAATAGGGACTTTCCATTGACGTCAATGGGTGGAGTATTTACGGTAAACTGCCCACTTGGCAGTACATCA
AGTGTATCATATGCCAAGTACGCCCCCTATTGACGTCAATGACGGTAAATGGCCCGCCTGGCATTATGCC
CAGTACATGACCTTATGGGACTTTCCTACTTGGCAGTACATCTACGTATTAGTCATCGCTATTACCATGC
TGATGCGGTTTTGGCAGTACATCAATGGGCGTGGATAGCGGTTTGACTCACGGGGATTTCCAAGTCTCCA
CCCCATTGACGTCAATGGGAGTTTGTTTTGGCACCAAAATCAACGGGACTTTCCAAAATGTCGTAACAAC
TCCGCCCCATTGACGCAAATGGGCGGTAGGCGTGTACGGTGGGAGGTCTATATAAGCAGAGCTGGTTTAG
TGAACCGTCAGATCAGATCTTTGTCGATCCTACCATCCACTCGACACACCCGCCAGCGGCCGC
